>Addgene plasmid #43376 | II-GCTC | depositor partial sequence | sequence record 58641 | II-GCTC sequence 426 bps
CGTCTCGCTTAACCCCAGAGCAGGTCGTGGCAATCGCGAGCAATAACGGCGGAAAACAGGCTTTGGAAAC
GGTGCAGAGGCTCCTTCCAGTGCTGTGCCAAGCGCACGGACTCACCCCAGAGCAGGTCGTGGCGATCGCA
AGCCACGACGGAGGAAAGCAAGCCTTGGAAACAGTACAGAGGCTGTTGCCTGTGCTGTGCCAAGCGCACG
GCCTCACCCCAGAGCAGGTCGTGGCCATTGCCTCGAATGGAGGGGGCAAACAGGCGTTGGAAACCGTACA
ACGATTGCTGCCGGTGCTGTGCCAAGCGCACGGATTAACCCCAGAGCAGGTCGTGGCGATCGCAAGCCAC
GACGGAGGAAAGCAAGCCTTGGAAACAGTACAGAGGCTGTTGCCTGTGCTGTGCCAAGCGCACGGGCTCA
GAGACG
