>Addgene plasmid #43376 | II-GCTC | addgene partial sequence | sequence record 61312 | M13-F20 5'-TGTAAAACGACGGCCAGT-3'
CTATAGGGCGAATTGGGCCCTCTAGATGCATGCTCGAGCGGCCGCCAGTGTGATGGATATCTGCAGAATT
CGCCCTTCTTTCCTGTGCCCACGTCTCTGAGCCCGTGCGCTTGGCACAGCACAGGCAACAGCCTCTGTAC
TGTTTCCAAGGCTTGCTTTCCTCCGTCGTGGCTTGCGATCGCCACGACCTGCTCTGGGGTTAATCCGTGC
GCTTGGCACAGCACCGGCAGCAATCGTTGTACGGTTTCCAACGCCTGTTTGCCCCCTCCATTCGAGGCAA
TGGCCACGACCTGCTCTGGGGTGAGGCCGTGCGCTTGGCACAGCACAGGCAACAGCCTCTGTACTGTTTC
CAAGGCTTGCTTTCCTCCGTCGTGGCTTGCGATCGCCACGACCTGCTCTGGGGTGAGTCCGTGCGCTTGG
CACAGCACTGGAAGGAGCCTCTGCACCGTTTCCAAAGCCTGTTTTCCGCCGTTATTGCTCGCGATTGCCA
CGACCTGCTCTGGGGTTAAGCGAGACGCGCTAGGACGGCAAGGGCGAATTCCAGCACACTGGCGGCCGTT
ACTAGTGGATCCGAGCTCGGTACCAAGCTTGATGCATAGCTTGAGTATTCTATAGTGTCACCTAAATAGC
TTGGCGTAATCATGGTCATAGCTGTTTCCTGTGTGAAATTGTTATCCGCTCACAATTCCACACAACATAC
GAGCCGGAAGCATAAAGTGTAAAGCCTGGGGTGCCTAATGAGTGAGCTAACTCACATTAATTGCGTTGCG
CTCACTGCCCGCTTTCCAGTCGGGAAACCTGTCGTGCCAGCTGCATTAATGAATCGGCCAACGCGCGGGG
AGAGGCGGTTTGCGTATTGGGCGCTCTTCCGCTTCCTCGCTCACTGACTCGCTGCGCTCGGTCGTTCGGC
TGCGGCGAGCGGTATCAGCTCACTCAAAGGCGGTAATACGGTTATCCACAGAATCAGGGGATAACGCAGG
AAAGAACATGTGAGCAAAAGGCCAGCAAAAGGCCAGGAACCGTAAAA
