[The description below was written by a language model from this plasmid's Addgene catalogue record.]
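Description:
II-GCTC is a bacterial cloning plasmid built on the commercial pCRII-TOPO backbone (about 4 kb without insert), into which a 426 bp synthetic fragment was introduced by TOPO cloning. It is maintained in E. coli as a high-copy plasmid and carries dual selection for ampicillin and kanamycin, consistent with the two resistance markers of the pCRII-TOPO vector family. The insert is flanked by standard sequencing primer sites, T7 on the 5′ side and M13 reverse on the 3′ side, so its identity can be checked from either direction. The vector is a storage and propagation vehicle only. The record lists no promoter intended to express the insert, and no tags, reporters or eukaryotic elements.

The record describes the insert only by its name and as synthetic, and no feature table is provided. The plasmid was deposited with a TALEN genome-editing system developed to generate human stem cell-based disease models. In that context, the name suggests a pre-assembled module of TAL effector repeats recognising the four-base sequence GCTC, with the "II" prefix probably indicating its position in an ordered assembly. An insert of 426 bp is roughly what four repeat units of about 100 bp each would occupy. This reading is an inference from the name, insert size and associated publication, not something stated in the record. On that reading, the plasmid would be one member of a library of multimer building blocks. Its fragment would be excised or amplified and joined with other position-specific modules to build a full-length custom TALE DNA-binding array in a separate nuclease expression vector.
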