Addgene plasmid #43376: II-GCTC
Depositing lab: Chad Cowan & Kiran Musunuru. Depositing organization: Harvard University. Publication: A TALEN Genome-Editing System for Generating Human Stem Cell-Based Disease Models. Ding Q, Lee YK, Schaefer EA, Peters DT, Veres A, Kim K, Kuperwasser N, Motola DL, Meissner TB, Hendriks WT, Trevisan M, Gupta RM, Moisan A, Banks E, Friesen M, Schinzel RT, Xia F, Tang A, Xia Y, Figueroa E, Wann A, Ahfeldt T, Daheron L, Zhang F, Rubin LL, Peng LF, Chung RT, Musunuru K, Cowan CA. Cell Stem Cell. 2012 Dec 12. pii: S1934-5909(12)00645-5. doi: 10.1016/j.stem.2012.11.011. PubMed 23246482.
Backbone
  Vector backbone: pCRII-TOPO
  Backbone manufacturer: Invitrogen
  Backbone size w/o insert (bp): 3973
  Vector type: Bacterial Cloning
Growth in bacteria
  Bacterial resistance: Ampicillin and Kanamycin, 100 & 50 μg/mL
  Growth temperature: 37°C
  Growth strain: Top10
  Copy number: High Copy
Gene/Insert
  Gene/Insert name: II-GCTC
  Species: Synthetic
  Insert size (bp): 426
  Cloning method: TOPO Cloning
  Sequencing primers: 5′ T7; 3′ M13-rev
Terms and licenses: Academic/Nonprofit Terms; Industry Terms: Not Available to Industry
How to cite: II-GCTC was a gift from Chad Cowan & Kiran Musunuru (Addgene plasmid # 43376 ; http://n2t.net/addgene:43376 ; RRID:Addgene_43376)
